>Addgene plasmid #143380 | TFORF2841 | addgene full sequence | sequence record 400282 | Addgene NGS Result
TTAATGTAGTCTTATGCAATACTCTTGTAGTCTTGCAACATGGTAACGATGAGTTAGCAACATGCCTTAC
AAGGAGAGAAAAAGCACCGTGCATGCCGATTGGTGGAAGTAAGGTGGTACGATCGTGCCTTATTAGGAAG
GCAACAGACGGGTCTGACATGGATTGGACGAACCACTGAATTGCCGCATTGCAGAGATATTGTATTTAAG
TGCCTAGCTCGATACATAAACGGGTCTCTCTGGTTAGACCAGATCTGAGCCTGGGAGCTCTCTGGCTAAC
TAGGGAACCCACTGCTTAAGCCTCAATAAAGCTTGCCTTGAGTGCTTCAAGTAGTGTGTGCCCGTCTGTT
GTGTGACTCTGGTAACTAGAGATCCCTCAGACCCTTTTAGTCAGTGTGGAAAATCTCTAGCAGTGGCGCC
CGAACAGGGACTTGAAAGCGAAAGGGAAACCAGAGGAGCTCTCTCGACGCAGGACTCGGCTTGCTGAAGC
GCGCACGGCAAGAGGCGAGGGGCGGCGACTGGTGAGTACGCCAAAAATTTTGACTAGCGGAGGCTAGAAG
GAGAGAGATGGGTGCGAGAGCGTCAGTATTAAGCGGGGGAGAATTAGATCGCGATGGGAAAAAATTCGGT
TAAGGCCAGGGGGAAAGAAAAAATATAAATTAAAACATATAGTATGGGCAAGCAGGGAGCTAGAACGATT
CGCAGTTAATCCTGGCCTGTTAGAAACATCAGAAGGCTGTAGACAAATACTGGGACAGCTACAACCATCC
CTTCAGACAGGATCAGAAGAACTTAGATCATTATATAATACAGTAGCAACCCTCTATTGTGTGCATCAAA
GGATAGAGATAAAAGACACCAAGGAAGCTTTAGACAAGATAGAGGAAGAGCAAAACAAAAGTAAGACCAC
CGCACAGCAAGCGGCCGCTGATCTTCAGACCTGGAGGAGGAGATATGAGGGACAATTGGAGAAGTGAATT
ATATAAATATAAAGTAGTAAAAATTGAACCATTAGGAGTAGCACCCACCAAGGCAAAGAGAAGAGTGGTG
CAGAGAGAAAAAAGAGCAGTGGGAATAGGAGCTTTGTTCCTTGGGTTCTTGGGAGCAGCAGGAAGCACTA
TGGGCGCAGCGTCAATGACGCTGACGGTACAGGCCAGACAATTATTGTCTGGTATAGTGCAGCAGCAGAA
CAATTTGCTGAGGGCTATTGAGGCGCAACAGCATCTGTTGCAACTCACAGTCTGGGGCATCAAGCAGCTC
CAGGCAAGAATCCTGGCTGTGGAAAGATACCTAAAGGATCAACAGCTCCTGGGGATTTGGGGTTGCTCTG
GAAAACTCATTTGCACCACTGCTGTGCCTTGGAATGCTAGTTGGAGTAATAAATCTCTGGAACAGATTTG
GAATCACACGACCTGGATGGAGTGGGACAGAGAAATTAACAATTACACAAGCTTAATACACTCCTTAATT
GAAGAATCGCAAAACCAGCAAGAAAAGAATGAACAAGAATTATTGGAATTAGATAAATGGGCAAGTTTGT
GGAATTGGTTTAACATAACAAATTGGCTGTGGTATATAAAATTATTCATAATGATAGTAGGAGGCTTGGT
AGGTTTAAGAATAGTTTTTGCTGTACTTTCTATAGTGAATAGAGTTAGGCAGGGATATTCACCATTATCG
TTTCAGACCCACCTCCCAACCCCGAGGGGACCCATGCATTGCATCTCAATTAGTCAGCAACCAGGTGTGG
AAAGTCCCCAGGCTCCCCAGCAGGCAGAAGTATGCAAAGCATGCGTCTCAATTAGTCAGCAACCATAGTC
CCGCCCCTAACTCCGCCCATCCCGCCCCTAACTCCGCCCAGTTCCGCCCATTCTCCGCCCCATGGCTGAC
TAATTTTTTTTATTTATGCAGAGGCCGAGGCCGCCTCGGCCTCTGAGCTATTCCAGAAGTAGTGAGGAGG
CTTTTTTGGAGGCCTAGGCTTTTGCAAAAAGCTTTCTAGAGGTACCACCGGAGCTTACCATGACCGAGTA
CAAGCCCACGGTGCGCCTCGCCACCCGCGACGACGTCCCCAGGGCCGTACGCACCCTCGCCGCCGCGTTC
GCCGACTACCCCGCCACGCGCCACACCGTCGATCCGGACCGCCACATCGAGCGGGTCACCGAGCTGCAAG
AACTCTTCCTCACGCGCGTCGGGCTCGACATCGGCAAGGTGTGGGTCGCGGACGACGGCGCCGCCGTGGC
GGTCTGGACCACGCCGGAGAGCGTCGAAGCGGGGGCGGTGTTCGCCGAGATCGGCCCGCGCATGGCCGAG
TTGAGCGGTTCCCGGCTGGCCGCGCAGCAACAGATGGAAGGCCTCCTGGCGCCGCACCGGCCCAAGGAGC
CCGCGTGGTTCCTGGCCACCGTCGGCGTCTCGCCCGACCACCAGGGCAAGGGTCTGGGCAGCGCCGTCGT
GCTCCCCGGAGTGGAGGCGGCCGAGCGCGCCGGGGTGCCCGCCTTCCTGGAGACCTCCGCGCCCCGCAAC
CTCCCCTTCTACGAGCGGCTCGGCTTCACCGTCACCGCCGACGTCGAGGTGCCCGAAGGACCGCGCACCT
GGTGCATGACCCGCAAGCCCGGTGCCAGTTAACGAATTCTAGATCTTGAGACAAATGGCAGTATTCATCC
ACAATTTTAAAAGAAAAGGGGGGATTGGGGGGTACAGTGCAGGGGAAAGAATAGTAGACATAATAGCAAC
AGACATACAAACTAAAGAATTACAAAAACAAATTACAAAAATTCAAAATTTTCGGGTTTATTACAGGGAC
AGCAGAGATCCACTTTGGCGCCGGCTCGAGGCCTGCAGGTGCAAAGATGGATAAAGTTTTAAACAGAGAG
GAATCTTTGCAGCTAATGGACCTTCTAGGTCTTGAAAGGAGTGGGAATTGGCTCCGGTGCCCGTCAGTGG
GCAGAGCGCACATCGCCCACAGTCCCCGAGAAGTTGGGGGGAGGGGTCGGCAATTGAACCGGTGCCTAGA
GAAGGTGGCGCGGGGTAAACTGGGAAAGTGATGTCGTGTACTGGCTCCGCCTTTTTCCCGAGGGTGGGGG
AGAACCGTATATAAGTGCAGTAGTCGCCGTGAACGTTCTTTTTCGCAACGGGTTTGCCGCCAGAACACAG
GTAAGTGCCGTGTGTGGTTCCCGCGGGCCTGGCCTCTTTACGGGTTATGGCCCTTGCGTGCCTTGAATTA
CTTCCACCTGGCTGCAGTACGTGATTCTTGATCCCGAGCTTCGGGTTGGAAGTGGGTGGGAGAGTTCGAG
GCCTTGCGCTTAAGGAGCCCCTTCGCCTCGTGCTTGAGTTGAGGCCTGGCCTGGGCGCTGGGGCCGCCGC
GTGCGAATCTGGTGGCACCTTCGCGCCTGTCTCGCTGCTTTCGATAAGTCTCTAGCCATTTAAAATTTTT
GATGACCTGCTGCGACGCTTTTTTTCTGGCAAGATAGTCTTGTAAATGCGGGCCAAGATCTGCACACTGG
TATTTCGGTTTTTGGGGCCGCGGGCGGCGACGGGGCCCGTGCGTCCCAGCGCACATGTTCGGCGAGGCGG
GGCCTGCGAGCGCGGCCACCGAGAATCGGACGGGGGTAGTCTCAAGCTGGCCGGCCTGCTCTGGTGCCTG
GCCTCGCGCCGCCGTGTATCGCCCCGCCCTGGGCGGCAAGGCTGGCCCGGTCGGCACCAGTTGCGTGAGC
GGAAAGATGGCCGCTTCCCGGCCCTGCTGCAGGGAGCTCAAAATGGAGGACGCGGCGCTCGGGAGAGCGG
GCGGGTGAGTCACCCACACAAAGGAAAAGGGCCTTTCCGTCCTCAGCCGTCGCTTCATGTGACTCCACGG
AGTACCGGGCGCCGTCCAGGCACCTCGATTAGTTCTCGAGCTTTTGGAGTACGTCGTCTTTAGGTTGGGG
GGAGGGGTTTTATGCGATGGAGTTTCCCCACACTGAGTGGGTGGAGACTGAAGTTAGGCCAGCTTGGCAC
TTGATGTAATTCTCCTTGGAATTTGCCCTTTTTGAGTTTGGATCTTGGTTCATTCTCAAGCCTCAGACAG
TGGTTCAAAGTTTTTTTCTTCCATTTCAGGTGTCGTGAGGCTAGCACCGCCACC
[1578 nt withheld, positions 4115-5692]
TAGTAATGAACTAGTCCGTAACTTGAAAGTATTTCGATTTCTTGGCTTTATATATCTTGTGGAAAGGACG
AGCTGCAATGTACGGCGGATAAGCCACGCGTTAAGTCGACAATCAACCTCTGGATTACAAAATTTGTGAA
AGATTGACTGGTATTCTTAACTATGTTGCTCCTTTTACGCTATGTGGATACGCTGCTTTAATGCCTTTGT
ATCATGCTATTGCTTCCCGTATGGCTTTCATTTTCTCCTCCTTGTATAAATCCTGGTTGCTGTCTCTTTA
TGAGGAGTTGTGGCCCGTTGTCAGGCAACGTGGCGTGGTGTGCACTGTGTTTGCTGACGCAACCCCCACT
GGTTGGGGCATTGCCACCACCTGTCAGCTCCTTTCCGGGACTTTCGCTTTCCCCCTCCCTATTGCCACGG
CGGAACTCATCGCCGCCTGCCTTGCCCGCTGCTGGACAGGGGCTCGGCTGTTGGGCACTGACAATTCCGT
GGTGTTGTCGGGGAAATCATCGTCCTTTCCTTGGCTGCTCGCCTGTGTTGCCACCTGGATTCTGCGCGGG
ACGTCCTTCTGCTACGTCCCTTCGGCCCTCAATCCAGCGGACCTTCCTTCCCGCGGCCTGCTGCCGGCTC
TGCGGCCTCTTCCGCGTCTTCGCCTTCGCCCTCAGACGAGTCGGATCTCCCTTTGGGCCGCCTCCCCGCG
TCGACTTTAAGACCAATGACTTACAAGGCAGCTGTAGATCTTAGCCACTTTTTAAAAGAAAAGGGGGGAC
TGGAAGGGCTAATTCACTCCCAACGAAGACAAGATCTGCTTTTTGCTTGTACTGGGTCTCTCTGGTTAGA
CCAGATCTGAGCCTGGGAGCTCTCTGGCTAACTAGGGAACCCACTGCTTAAGCCTCAATAAAGCTTGCCT
TGAGTGCTTCAAGTAGTGTGTGCCCGTCTGTTGTGTGACTCTGGTAACTAGAGATCCCTCAGACCCTTTT
AGTCAGTGTGGAAAATCTCTAGCAGTACGTATAGTAGTTCATGTCATCTTATTATTCAGTATTTATAACT
TGCAAAGAAATGAATATCAGAGAGTGAGAGGAACTTGTTTATTGCAGCTTATAATGGTTACAAATAAAGC
AATAGCATCACAAATTTCACAAATAAAGCATTTTTTTCACTGCATTCTAGTTGTGGTTTGTCCAAACTCA
TCAATGTATCTTATCATGTCTGGCTCTAGCTATCCCGCCCCTAACTCCGCCCATCCCGCCCCTAACTCCG
CCCAGTTCCGCCCATTCTCCGCCCCATGGCTGACTAATTTTTTTTATTTATGCAGAGGCCGAGGCCGCCT
CGGCCTCTGAGCTATTCCAGAAGTAGTGAGGAGGCTTTTTTGGAGGCCTAGGGACGTACCCAATTCGCCC
TATAGTGAGTCGTATTACGCGCGCTCACTGGCCGTCGTTTTACAACGTCGTGACTGGGAAAACCCTGGCG
TTACCCAACTTAATCGCCTTGCAGCACATCCCCCTTTCGCCAGCTGGCGTAATAGCGAAGAGGCCCGCAC
CGATCGCCCTTCCCAACAGTTGCGCAGCCTGAATGGCGAATGGG
[124 nt withheld, positions 7277-7400]
C
[91 nt withheld, positions 7402-7492]
A
[49 nt withheld, positions 7494-7542]
CCTTTGACGTTGGAGTCCACGTTCTTT
[37 nt withheld, positions 7570-7606]
ACCCTATCTCGGTCTATTCTTTTGATTTATAAGGGATTTTGCCGATTTCGGCCTATTGGTTAAAAAATGA
GCTGATTTAACAAAAATTTAACGCGAATTTTAACAAAATATTAACGCTTACAATTTAGGTGGCACTTTTC
GGGGAAATGTGCGCGGAACCCCTATTTGTTTATTTTTCTAAATACATTCAAATATGTATCCGCTCATGAG
ACAATAACCCTGATAAATGCTTCAATAATATTGAAAAAGGAAGAGTATGAGTATTCAACATTTCCGTGTC
GCCCTTATTCCCTTTTTTGCGGCATTTTGCCTTCCTGTTTTTGCTCACCCAGAAACGCTGGTGAAAGTAA
AAGATGCTGAAGATCAGTTGGGTGCACGAGTGGGTTACATCGAACTGGATCTCAACAGCGGTAAGATCCT
TGAGAGTTTTCGCCCCGAAGAACGTTTTCCAATGATGAGCACTTTTAAAGTTCTGCTATGTGGCGCGGTA
TTATCCCGTATTGACGCCGGGCAAGAGCAACTCGGTCGCCGCATACACTATTCTCAGAATGACTTGGTTG
AGTACTCACCAGTCACAGAAAAGCATCTTACGGATGGCATGACAGTAAGAGAATTATGCAGTGCTGCCAT
AACCATGAGTGATAACACTGCGGCCAACTTACTTCTGACAACGATCGGAGGACCGAAGGAGCTAACCGCT
TTTTTGCACAACATGGGGGATCATGTAACTCGCCTTGATCGTTGGGAACCGGAGCTGAATGAAGCCATAC
CAAACGACGAGCGTGACACCACGATGCCTGTAGCAATGGCAACAACGTTGCGCAAACTATTAACTGGCGA
ACTACTTACTCTAGCTTCCCGGCAACAATTAATAGACTGGATGGAGGCGGATAAAGTTGCAGGACCACTT
CTGCGCTCGGCCCTTCCGGCTGGCTGGTTTATTGCTGATAAATCTGGAGCCGGTGAGCGTGGGTCTCGCG
GTATCATTGCAGCACTGGGGCCAGATGGTAAGCCCTCCCGTATCGTAGTTATCTACACGACGGGGAGTCA
GGCAACTATGGATGAACGAAATAGACAGATCGCTGAGATAGGTGCCTCACTGATTAAGCATTGGTAACTG
TCAGACCAAGTTTACTCATATATACTTTAGATTGATTTAAAACTTCATTTTTAATTTAAAAGGATCTAGG
TGAAGATCCTTTTTGATAATCTCATGACCAAAATCCCTTAACGTGAGTTTTCGTTCCACTGAGCGTCAGA
CCCCGTAGAAAAGATCAAAGGATCTTCTTGAGATCCTTTTTTTCTGCGCGTAATCTGCTGCTTGCAAACA
AAAAAACCACCGCTACCAGCGGTGGTTTGTTTGCCGGATCAAGAGCTACCAACTCTTTTTCCGAAGGTAA
CTGGCTTCAGCAGAGCGCAGATACCAAATACTGTTCTTCTAGTGTAGCCGTAGTTAGGCCACCACTTCAA
GAACTCTGTAGCACCGCCTACATACCTCGCTCTGCTAATCCTGTTACCAGTGGCTGCTGCCAGTGGCGAT
AAGTCGTGTCTTACCGGGTTGGACTCAAGACGATAGTTACCGGATAAGGCGCAGCGGTCGGGCTGAACGG
GGGGTTCGTGCACACAGCCCAGCTTGGAGCGAACGACCTACACCGAACTGAGATACCTACAGCGTGAGCT
ATGAGAAAGCGCCACGCTTCCCGAAGGGAGAAAGGCGGACAGGTATCCGGTAAGCGGCAGGGTCGGAACA
GGAGAGCGCACGAGGGAGCTTCCAGGGGGAAACGCCTGGTATCTTTATAGTCCTGTCGGGTTTCGCCACC
TCTGACTTGAGCGTCGATTTTTGTGATGCTCGTCAGGGGGGCGGAGCCTATGGAAAAACGCCAGCAACGC
GGCCTTTTTACGGTTCCTGGCCTTTTGCTGGCCTTTTGCTCACATGTTCTTTCCTGCGTTATCCCCTGAT
TCTGTGGATAACCGTATTACCGCCTTTGAGTGAGCTGATACCGCTCGCCGCAGCCGAACGACCGAGCGCA
GCGAGTCAGTGAGCGAGGAAGCGGAAGAGCGCCCAATACGCAAACCGCCTCTCCCCGCGCGTTGGCCGAT
TCATTAATGCAGCTGGCACGACAGGTTTCCCGACTGGAAAGCGGGCAGTGAGCGCAACGCAATTAATGTG
AGTTAGCTCACTCATTAGGCACCCCAGGCTTTACACTTTATGCTTCCGGCTCGTATGTTGTGTGGAATTG
TGAGCGGATAACAATTTCACACAGGAAACAGCTATGACCATGATTACGCCAAGCGCGCAATTAACCCTCA
CTAAAGGGAACAAAAGCTGGAGCTGCAAGC
Features (pLannotate 1.2.2; 31 found; start..end, strand, type, name):
      5..231     +  promoter       RSV promoter: Rous sarcoma virus enhancer/promoter
    232..412     +  LTR            5' LTR (truncated): truncated 5' long terminal repeat (LTR) from HIV-1
    459..584     +  misc_feature   HIV-1 Ψ: packaging signal of human immunodeficiency virus type 1
    568..931     +  CDS            HIV-1 gag (fragment): gag protein from human immunodeficiency virus 1; gag
   1077..1310    +  misc_feature   RRE: The Rev response element (RRE) of HIV-1 allows for Rev-dependent mRNA export from the nucleus to the cytoplasm.
   1687..1713    +  CDS            Rev (fragment): human immunodeficiency virus 1 (HIV-1) Rev protein; rev; enhances nuclear export of unspliced and incompletely spliced viral mRNAs
   1720..1743    +  promoter       SV40 promoter (fragment): SV40 early promoter
   1744..1815    +  promoter       SV40 promoter (fragment): SV40 enhancer and early promoter
   1839..1974    +  rep_origin     SV40 ori: SV40 origin of replication
   2020..2616    +  CDS            PuroR (fragment): puromycin N-acetyltransferase; pac from Streptomyces; confers resistance to puromycin
   2665..2782    +  misc_feature   cPPT/CTS: central polypurine tract and central termination sequence of HIV-1
   2847..2913    +  CDS            small t antigen (fragment): SV40 (simian virus 40) small t antigen
   2920..4098    +  promoter       EF-1α promoter: strong constitutive promoter for human elongation factor EF-1α
   4115..5692    +  CDS            IKZF2 (sequence withheld): IKZF2_HUMAN - Also known as HELIOS, ZNFN1A2. Experimental evidence at protein level: Swiss-Prot protein existence level 1. Associates with Ikaros at centromeric heterochromatin. From Homo sapiens (Human).
   5708..5761    +  promoter       U6 promoter (fragment): RNA polymerase III promoter for human U6 snRNA
   5803..6391    +  misc_feature   WPRE: woodchuck hepatitis virus posttranscriptional regulatory element
   6442..6461    +  misc_feature   cPPT/CTS (fragment): central polypurine tract and central termination sequence of HIV-1
   6463..6696    +  LTR            3' LTR (ΔU3): self-inactivating 3' long terminal repeat (LTR) from HIV-1
   6774..6895    +  polyA_signal   SV40 poly(A) signal: SV40 polyadenylation signal
   6935..7070    +  rep_origin     SV40 ori: SV40 origin of replication
   7091..7109    -  promoter       T7 promoter: promoter for bacteriophage T7 RNA polymerase
   7117..7272    +  CDS            lacZα (fragment): LacZα fragment of β-galactosidase; lacZ fragment
   7277..7705    +  rep_origin     f1 ori (sequence partly withheld): f1 bacteriophage origin of replication; arrow indicates direction of (+) strand synthesis
   7758..7862    +  promoter       AmpR promoter: bla
   7863..8723    +  CDS            AmpR: β-lactamase; bla; confers resistance to ampicillin, carbenicillin, and related antibiotics
   8894..9482    +  rep_origin     ori: high-copy-number ColE1/pMB1/pBR322/pUC origin of replication
   9665..9757    +  CDS            lacI (fragment): lac repressor; lacI; The lac repressor binds to the lac operator to inhibit transcription in E. coli. This inhibition can be relieved by adding lactose or isopropyl-β-D-thiogalactopyranoside (IPTG).
   9770..9791    +  protein_bind   CAP binding site: CAP binding activates transcription in the presence of cAMP. E. coli catabolite activator protein
   9806..9836    +  promoter       lac promoter: promoter for the E. coli lac operon
   9844..9860    +  protein_bind   lac operator: The lac repressor binds to the lac operator to inhibit transcription in E. coli. This inhibition can be relieved by adding lactose or isopropyl-β-D-thiogalactopyranoside (IPTG). lac repressor encoded by lacI
   9905..9923    +  promoter       T3 promoter: promoter for bacteriophage T3 RNA polymerase
