[The description below was written by a language model from this plasmid's Addgene catalogue record and pLannotate feature annotations shown in this document.]
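Description:
TFORF2841 is a lentiviral mammalian expression plasmid built on the pLX_TRC317 backbone from the Broad Institute Genetic Perturbation Platform. It carries the human IKZF2 (Helios) open reading frame as one member of a barcoded transcription factor ORF collection. The sequenced record is about 9.9 kb. In bacteria it is maintained through a high-copy ColE1/pUC-type origin and selected with ampicillin via the β-lactamase gene. An f1 origin and remnants of a lac/T7/T3 cloning region are also present in the backbone. The depositor notes that the plasmid can recombine, which is common for vectors with repeated LTRs.

The viral portion has a third-generation, self-inactivating layout. An RSV promoter drives a truncated HIV-1 5' LTR, followed by the Ψ packaging signal with a gag fragment, the RRE for Rev-dependent RNA export, a cPPT/CTS, and a ΔU3 3' LTR followed by an SV40 polyadenylation signal. Within this transfer cassette, an SV40 early promoter/origin region drives puromycin N-acetyltransferase for selection of transduced cells. Downstream, the strong constitutive EF-1α promoter drives the IKZF2 coding sequence. A WPRE after the ORF enhances transcript stability and expression.

According to the catalogue entry, each construct in the collection carries a unique 24-bp barcode that identifies the transcription factor in pooled screens. The barcode is not annotated in the feature table, so its position is not stated. The short U6 promoter fragment annotated between the ORF and WPRE is probably a residual or primer-binding sequence rather than a functional promoter. The construct is intended for IKZF2 overexpression, individually or in pooled screens such as directed differentiation studies.
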