Addgene plasmid #143380: TFORF2841
Purpose: Lentiviral vector for overexpressing transcription factor ORFs with unique 24-bp barcodes. Barcodes facilitate identification of transcription factors in pooled screens.
Depositing lab: Feng Zhang. Depositing organization: Broad Institute. Publication: A transcription factor atlas of directed differentiation. Joung J, Ma S, Tay T, Geiger-Schuller KR, Kirchgatterer PC, Verdine VK, Guo B, Arias-Garcia MA, Allen WE, Singh A, Kuksenko O, Abudayyeh OO, Gootenberg JS, Fu Z, Macrae RK, Buenrostro JD, Regev A, Zhang F. Cell. 2023 Jan 5;186(1):209-229.e26. doi: 10.1016/j.cell.2022.11.026. PubMed 36608654.
Backbone
  Vector backbone: pLX_TRC317
  Backbone manufacturer: Broad Institute Genetic Perturbation Platform
  Backbone size w/o insert (bp): 8264
  Vector type: Mammalian Expression, Lentiviral
  Selectable markers: Puromycin
Growth in bacteria
  Bacterial resistance: Ampicillin, 100 μg/mL
  Growth temperature: 37°C
  Growth strain: NEB Stable
  Copy number: High Copy
Gene/Insert
  Gene/Insert name: IKZF2
  Species: H. sapiens (human)
  Insert size (bp): 1682
  Entrez Gene: IKZF2 (a.k.a. ANF1A2, HELIOS, ZNF1A2, ZNFN1A2)
  Promoter: EF1a
  Cloning method: Unknown
  Sequencing primers: 5′ GGGTGGAGACTGAAGTTAGGCCAG; 3′ CACATAGCGTAAAAGGAGCAACATAG
Terms and licenses: Academic/Nonprofit Terms; Industry Terms: Not Available to Industry
Depositor comments: NM_016260,XM_005246385,XM_005246384,XM_011510814,ENST00000434687 . The transcription factor ORF portion of this plasmid was synthesized by Genewiz. Please test multiple small colonies in case of plasmid recombination. To make this collection available in a timely manner, a portion of this collection was not fully sequenced by Addgene. If an Addgene verified full plasmid sequence is not available, please contact us prior to placing an order to request the full sequence.
How to cite: TFORF2841 was a gift from Feng Zhang (Addgene plasmid # 143380 ; http://n2t.net/addgene:143380 ; RRID:Addgene_143380)
