>Addgene plasmid #143380 | TFORF2841 | depositor partial sequence | sequence record 282278 | Insert
ACCGCCACC
[1578 nt withheld, positions 10-1587]
TAGTAATGAACTAGTCCGTAACTTGAAAGTATTTCGATTTCTTGGCTTTATATATCTTGTGGAAAGGACG
AGCTGCAATGTACGGCGGATAAGCC
