>Addgene plasmid #143380 | TFORF2841 | depositor partial sequence | sequence record 282279 | Barcode
GCTGCAATGTACGGCGGATAAGCC
